Addgene plasmid #183138: 1161F
Purpose: Plasmid supports expression of 2 gRNAs targeting D.suzukii sxl, and 3 gRNA targeting D.suzukii bTub,Hr5Ie1-eGFP tagged, and can be integrated with pBac.
Depositing lab: Omar Akbari. Depositing organization: University of California, San Diego (UCSD). Publication: Precision Guided Sterile Males Suppress Populations of an Invasive Crop Pest. Kandul NP, Liu J, Buchman A, Shriner IC, Corder RM, Warsinger-Pepe N, Yang T, Yadav AK, Scott MJ, Marshall JM, Akbari OS. GEN Biotechnology (2022) 1:4, 372-385 10.1089/genbio.2022.0019.
Backbone
  Vector backbone: pBac
  Total vector size (bp): 11693
  Vector type: Insect Expression, CRISPR
Growth in bacteria
  Bacterial resistance: Ampicillin, 100 μg/mL
  Growth temperature: 37°C
  Growth strain: DH5alpha
  Copy number: High Copy
Gene/Insert
  Gene/Insert name: U6.3-gRNAs[sxl, bTub]
  gRNA/shRNA sequence: ccgatctggttaccgcattg ttccggagccggtaccgcca acatctttagaccccgaggc ggcggcagcggcgggaatgg gattgtcaactacttgcccc
  Species: D. melanogaster (fly); D.suzukii
Terms and licenses: Academic/Nonprofit Terms; Industry Terms: Not Available to Industry
How to cite: 1161F was a gift from Omar Akbari (Addgene plasmid # 183138 ; http://n2t.net/addgene:183138 ; RRID:Addgene_183138)
