[The description below was written by a language model from this plasmid's Addgene catalogue record and pLannotate feature annotations shown in this document.]
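Description:
1161F is a piggyBac (pBac) transformation plasmid of about 11.7 kb for insect germline transgenesis and CRISPR. It was built to deliver a multiplexed guide RNA array into the spotted-wing fruit fly Drosophila suzukii. In E. coli it is maintained as a high-copy plasmid through a ColE1/pUC-type origin and selected with ampicillin via the AmpR (β-lactamase) cassette. An f1 origin and remnants of a lacZα/lac promoter cloning region also remain from the parental backbone.

The payload consists of five independent guide RNA units. Each pairs a Drosophila U6-3 RNA polymerase III promoter with a Streptococcus pyogenes Cas9 gRNA scaffold. Three units lie on one strand and two on the other. According to the record, two guides target the D. suzukii sex-determination gene sxl and three target bTub (β-tubulin). The plasmid encodes no Cas9, so the nuclease must come from a separate source.

Transgenic animals are identified with an EGFP marker driven by the baculovirus IE1 promoter and hr5 enhancer. An annotated AcMNPV P74 fragment sits just downstream of EGFP. Two gypsy insulators flank part of the cargo and are expected to buffer it from chromosomal position effects. A φC31 attB site offers an alternative, site-specific integration route. A truncated OpIE-2 promoter, an SV40 poly(A) signal and an hsp70 poly(A) fragment are also annotated. The piggyBac terminal repeats were not annotated in either feature table, although the catalogue states that the construct integrates with pBac.

The associated publication concerns precision-guided sterile males for suppressing an invasive crop pest. The depositor and sequencing-derived records agree apart from a two-base length difference and fragmented hr5 annotation in the latter.
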