Features (pLannotate 1.2.2; 30 found; start..end, strand, type, name):
     30..458     -  rep_origin     f1 ori (sequence partly withheld): f1 bacteriophage origin of replication; arrow indicates direction of (+) strand synthesis
    463..616     -  CDS            lacZα (fragment): LacZα fragment of β-galactosidase; lacZ fragment
   1004..1389    +  protein_bind   gypsy insulator: chromatin insulator from Drosophila Su(Hw), CP190, and Mod(mdg4)67.2
   1630..1705    -  misc_RNA       gRNA scaffold: guide RNA scaffold for the Streptococcus pyogenes CRISPR/Cas9 system
   1726..2145    -  promoter       dU6-3 promoter: RNA polymerase III promoter for Drosophila U6-3 snRNA (Port et al., 2014)
   2421..2496    -  misc_RNA       gRNA scaffold: guide RNA scaffold for the Streptococcus pyogenes CRISPR/Cas9 system
   2517..2936    -  promoter       dU6-3 promoter: RNA polymerase III promoter for Drosophila U6-3 snRNA (Port et al., 2014)
   2944..3331    -  polyA_signal   hsp70 poly(A) (fragment): polyadenlyation signal from the Drosophila melanogaster hsp70Ab gene
   3572..3647    -  misc_RNA       gRNA scaffold: guide RNA scaffold for the Streptococcus pyogenes CRISPR/Cas9 system
   3668..4087    -  promoter       dU6-3 promoter: RNA polymerase III promoter for Drosophila U6-3 snRNA (Port et al., 2014)
   4080..4739    +  CDS            P74 (fragment): PIF0_NPVAC - Experimental evidence at protein level: Swiss-Prot protein existence level 1. Plays an essential role for oral infectivity of occlusion- derived virus (ODV) and functions also in host midgut attachment and fusion by binding to a specific host receptor. From Autographa californica nuclear polyhedrosis virus (AcMNPV).
   4763..5478    -  CDS            EGFP (fragment): the original enhanced GFP (Yang et al., 1996) mammalian codon-optimized
   5496..6087    -  promoter       IE1 promoter: promoter of the ie1 gene from the baculovirus Autographa californica
   6091..6573    -  enhancer       hr5 enhancer: Autographa californica hr5; baculovirus early transcription enhancer
   6588..6973    +  protein_bind   gypsy insulator: chromatin insulator from Drosophila Su(Hw), CP190, and Mod(mdg4)67.2
   6981..7229    +  promoter       OpIE-2 promoter (fragment): immediate-early gene 2 from the Orgyia pseudotsugata multicapsid nucleopolyhedrovirus; strong constitutive baculovirus promoter for insect cell expression
   7232..7353    +  polyA_signal   SV40 poly(A) signal: SV40 polyadenylation signal
   7358..7777    +  promoter       dU6-3 promoter: RNA polymerase III promoter for Drosophila U6-3 snRNA (Port et al., 2014)
   7798..7873    +  misc_RNA       gRNA scaffold: guide RNA scaffold for the Streptococcus pyogenes CRISPR/Cas9 system
   8148..8567    +  promoter       dU6-3 promoter: RNA polymerase III promoter for Drosophila U6-3 snRNA (Port et al., 2014)
   8588..8663    +  misc_RNA       gRNA scaffold: guide RNA scaffold for the Streptococcus pyogenes CRISPR/Cas9 system
   8925..8994    +  protein_bind   attB: attB site for the φC31 integrase (Groth et al., 2000) phage φC31 integrase
   9505..9523    -  promoter       T3 promoter: promoter for bacteriophage T3 RNA polymerase
   9566..9588    -  protein_bind   lac operator (fragment): The lac repressor binds to the lac operator to inhibit transcription in E. coli. This inhibition can be relieved by adding lactose or isopropyl-β-D-thiogalactopyranoside (IPTG). lac repressor encoded by lacI
   9592..9622    -  promoter       lac promoter: promoter for the E. coli lac operon
   9637..9658    -  protein_bind   CAP binding site: CAP binding activates transcription in the presence of cAMP. E. coli catabolite activator protein
   9671..9763    -  CDS            lacI (fragment): lac repressor; lacI; The lac repressor binds to the lac operator to inhibit transcription in E. coli. This inhibition can be relieved by adding lactose or isopropyl-β-D-thiogalactopyranoside (IPTG).
   9946..10534   -  rep_origin     ori: high-copy-number ColE1/pMB1/pBR322/pUC origin of replication
  10705..11565   -  CDS            AmpR: β-lactamase; bla; confers resistance to ampicillin, carbenicillin, and related antibiotics
  11566..11670   -  promoter       AmpR promoter: bla
>Addgene plasmid #183138 | 1161F | depositor full sequence | sequence record 355006 | 1161F sequence 11693 bps
CTAAATTGTAAGCGTTAATATTTTGTTAAAATTCGCGTTAAATTTTTGTTAAATCAGCTCATTTTTTAAC
CAATAGGCCGAAATCGGCAAAATCCCTTATAAATCAAAAGAATAGACCGAGATAGGGT
[37 nt withheld, positions 129-165]
AAAGAACGTGGACTCCAACGTCAAAGG
[49 nt withheld, positions 193-241]
T
[91 nt withheld, positions 243-333]
G
[124 nt withheld, positions 335-458]
CCCATTCGCCATTCAGGCTGCGCAACTGTTGGGAAGGGCGATCGGTGCGGGCCTCTTCGCTATTACGCCA
GCTGGCGAAAGGGGGATGTGCTGCAAGGCGATTAAGTTGGGTAACGCCAGGGTTTTCCCAGTCACGACGT
TGTAAAACGACGGCCAGTAGATTAACCCTAGAAAGATAATCATATTGTGACGTACGTTAAAGATAATCAT
GCGTAAAATTGACGCATGTGTTTTATCGGTCTGTATATCGAGGTTTATTTATTAATTTGAATAGATATTA
AGTTTTATTATATTTACACTTACATACTAATAATAAATTCAACAAACAATTTATTTATGTTTATTTATTT
ATTAAAAAAAAACAAAACTTTCGTTGATAGAAGCATCCTCATCACAAGATGATAATAAGTATACCATCTT
AGCTGGCTTCGGTTTATATGAGACGAGAGTAAGGGGTCCGTCAAAACAAAACATCGATGTTCCCACTGGC
CTGGAGCGACTGTTTTTCAGTACTTCCGGTATCTCGCGTTTGTTTGCCTGCAGGTCACGTAATAAGTGTG
CGTTGAATTTATTCGCAAAAACATTGCATATTTTCGGCAAAGTAAAATTTTGTTGCATACCTTATCAAAA
AATAAGTGCTGCATACTTTTTAGAGAAACCAAATAATTTTTTATTGCATACCCGTTTTTAATAAAATACA
TTGCATACCCTCTTTTAATAAAAAATATTGCATACTTTGACGAAACAAATTTTCGTTGCATACCCAATAA
AAGATTATTATATTGCATACCCGTTTTTAATAAAATACATTGCATACCCTCTTTTAATAAAAAATATTGC
ATACGTTGACGAAACAAATTTTCGTTGCATACCCAATAAAAGATTATTATATTGCATACCTTTTCTTGCC
ATACCATTTAGCCGATCAATTACGCGTATGCATACGCATTAAGCGAACATTAAAAAGATGTGAAAACATA
ACTATTATGTCTAAATAAACACACGTCAGATGTATGTACGTCAACGGAAAACCATTGTCTATATATTACA
ATTACTAAATACATACCAAATTGAATACATATTGATGAAAAATAATAAATACTGGCGAAAGCAAAAAAAC
GAAACATTTTTATTTTATTGAACAACTCTCAGGCTCCAGGTAGGCAAAAAAGCACCGACTCGGTGCCACT
TTTTCAAGTTGATAACGGACTAGCCTTATTTTAACTTGCTATTTCTAGCTCTAAAACCCGATCTGGTTAC
CGCATTGCGACGTTAAATTGAAAATAGGTCTATATATACGAACTGAGTCTGGAAAAAGAAGTTGAGAATT
ATAAAAAGTAGTGAGCACTGGCGCCCTCTCTGCTTGGCGAGCTAACCTTTTCGCCTCTTGGCTGAGTAGG
TGGCGTTTCATTCTACTCTGTAAAATTAATGTAGAATTGAAACACTATGGTCAAAAAATACTTAGGGGCA
TAAGTTATAAAACGTATGAAATGAATTTTTATCAACCTGGGCTATTCAAAAATTTTCGAATTATTTTATG
TATTTTTTTTAATCGTTTTTCATTATAGGTTAAAATACACTTTAAAAGGAATTCTTTCCTGTAAAATAAA
TATAAATAAATATGCTTTATTGACAGAAAATTTGATGTTTTTGTATTTGAGTAGGAGCAATCACAGGTGA
GCAAAAAGTGTATCACTGACAGCTCGACTCTCTACGATATCTAAGCTGATGCATACGCATTAAGCGAACA
TTAAAAAGATGTGAAAACATAACTATTATGTCTAAATAAACACACGTCAGATGTATGTACGTCAACGGAA
AACCATTGTCTATATATTACAATTACTAAATACATACCAAATTGAATACATATTGATGAAAAATAATAAA
TACTGGCGAAAGCAAAAAAACGAAACATTTTTATTTTATTGAACAACTCTCAGGCTCCAGGTAGGCAAAA
AAGCACCGACTCGGTGCCACTTTTTCAAGTTGATAACGGACTAGCCTTATTTTAACTTGCTATTTCTAGC
TCTAAAACTTCCGGAGCCGGTACCGCCACGACGTTAAATTGAAAATAGGTCTATATATACGAACTGAGTC
TGGAAAAAGAAGTTGAGAATTATAAAAAGTAGTGAGCACTGGCGCCCTCTCTGCTTGGCGAGCTAACCTT
TTCGCCTCTTGGCTGAGTAGGTGGCGTTTCATTCTACTCTGTAAAATTAATGTAGAATTGAAACACTATG
GTCAAAAAATACTTAGGGGCATAAGTTATAAAACGTATGAAATGAATTTTTATCAACCTGGGCTATTCAA
AAATTTTCGAATTATTTTATGTATTTTTTTTAATCGTTTTTCATTATAGGTTAAAATACACTTTAAAAGG
AATTCTTTCCTGTAAAATAAATATAAATAAATATGCTTTATTGACAGAAAATTTGATGTTTTTGTATTTG
AGTAGGAGCAATCACAGGTGAGCAAAAAGGCGCGCCTCCTGACCGTCCATCGCAATAAAATGAGCCATTA
TGAGATCGAAAGGGTCTACGAAAATCCGTTCGGAAAAAATCAGAAAATCATCAAAGCCGAATATAATTAA
AATGTATTACTAGCTAAAGAAATCATCACTAATATAGAATGTAGAATGAACCATGTATATAGATACTAAT
GTATCGTAAGACTTTCAAAAGTCTACAAGACATTAAATGACAAGTTGACTTTAAATTTCAAATAAATAAT
TTATTTTTTCTATAAGCAATAACATTTTTGCTAAATTAAGACTTGGTAATTAGGTAATACTATTGTTGTT
CTATGGAATATTCGATCGAAACATTCTTATCAGTCTCAAAAACTTAAAACAAACTTATAATATAACCCAT
ATGCCTAGGATGCATACGCATTAAGCGAACATTAAAAAGATGTGAAAACATAACTATTATGTCTAAATAA
ACACACGTCAGATGTATGTACGTCAACGGAAAACCATTGTCTATATATTACAATTACTAAATACATACCA
AATTGAATACATATTGATGAAAAATAATAAATACTGGCGAAAGCAAAAAAACGAAACATTTTTATTTTAT
TGAACAACTCTCAGGCTCCAGGTAGGCAAAAAAGCACCGACTCGGTGCCACTTTTTCAAGTTGATAACGG
ACTAGCCTTATTTTAACTTGCTATTTCTAGCTCTAAAACACATCTTTAGACCCCGAGGCCGACGTTAAAT
TGAAAATAGGTCTATATATACGAACTGAGTCTGGAAAAAGAAGTTGAGAATTATAAAAAGTAGTGAGCAC
TGGCGCCCTCTCTGCTTGGCGAGCTAACCTTTTCGCCTCTTGGCTGAGTAGGTGGCGTTTCATTCTACTC
TGTAAAATTAATGTAGAATTGAAACACTATGGTCAAAAAATACTTAGGGGCATAAGTTATAAAACGTATG
AAATGAATTTTTATCAACCTGGGCTATTCAAAAATTTTCGAATTATTTTATGTATTTTTTTTAATCGTTT
TTCATTATAGGTTAAAATACACTTTAAAAGGAATTCTTTCCTGTAAAATAAATATAAATAAATATGCTTT
ATTGACAGAAAATTTGATGTTTTTGTATTTGAGTAGGAGCAATCACAGGTGAGCAAAAACCTAGGTCGAA
TCGCTATCCAAGCCAGCTCCATTGTCGGCATCGTGCTCATTCTATTGACGCTGGCAGATTTGGTTTTGGC
GCTATGGGACCCGTTCGGTTACAACAACATGTTTCCGCGCGAGTTTCCCGACGACATGTCGCGCACGTTC
CTGACTGCGTACTTTGAGAGTTTCGACAACACCACGTCCAGAGAAATCATAGAGTTTATGCCCGAGTTCT
TTTCGGAAATGGTCGAAACGGACGATGACGCCACGTTTGAATCTCTATTTCATTTATTAGATTATGTGGC
ATCTTTAGAAGTTAATTCCGACGGCCAAATGTTAAACTTGGAGGAGGGTGATGAAATTGAGGATTTTGAC
GAATCTACTTTGGTGGGGCAAGCGTTAGCCACTAGCTCGCTATACACTCGCATGGAGTTTATGCAGTACA
CGTTTAGGCAAAACACACTATTGTCTATGAACAAAGAAAACAACAATTTTAATCAAATAATCATGGGTTT
ATTTGCAACAAACACAATTGTGGCGTTTACAGCATTTGTTATACACACAGAACTCATATTTTTTATATTT
TTCGTAATCTTCCTAATGATCACATTTTATTACATAATCAAAGAATCGTACGAATATTATAAAACAATTG
ATTTGTTATTTTAAAAACGATTCATGGATCCCTATTACTTGTACAGCTCGTCCATGCCGAGAGTGATCCC
GGCGGCGGTCACGAACTCCAGCAGGACCATGTGATCGCGCTTCTCGTTGGGGTCTTTGCTCAGGGCGGAC
TGGGTGCTCAGGTAGTGGTTGTCGGGCAGCAGCACGGGGCCGTCGCCGATGGGGGTGTTCTGCTGGTAGT
GGTCGGCGAGCTGCACGCTGCCGTCCTCGATGTTGTGGCGGATCTTGAAGTTCACCTTGATGCCGTTCTT
CTGCTTGTCGGCCATGATATAGACGTTGTGGCTGTTGTAGTTGTACTCCAGCTTGTGCCCCAGGATGTTG
CCGTCCTCCTTGAAGTCGATGCCCTTCAGCTCGATGCGGTTCACCAGGGTGTCGCCCTCGAACTTCACCT
CGGCGCGGGTCTTGTAGTTGCCGTCGTCCTTGAAGAAGATGGTGCGCTCCTGGACGTAGCCTTCGGGCAT
GGCGGACTTGAAGAAGTCGTGCTGCTTCATGTGGTCGGGGTAGCGGCTGAAGCACTGCACGCCGTAGGTC
AGGGTGGTCACGAGGGTGGGCCAGGGCACGGGCAGCTTGCCGGTGGTGCAGATGAACTTCAGGGTCAGCT
TGCCGTAGGTGGCATCGCCCTCGCCCTCGCCGGACACGCTGAACTTGTGGCCGTTTACGTCGCCGTCCAG
CTCGACCAGGATGGGCACCACCCCGGTGAACAGCTCCTCGCCCTTGCTCATTTTGTTAATTAAGTCACTT
GGTTGTTCACGATCTTGTCGCCGCCAGTGTCAACTTGCAACTGAAACAATATCCAACATGAACGTCAATT
TATACTGCCCTAATGGCGAACACGATAACAATATTTCTTTTATTATGCCCTCTAAAACCAACGCGGTTAT
CGTTTATTTATTCAAATTAGATATAGAACATCCGCCGACATACAATGTTAATGCAAAAACGCGTTTGGTG
AGCGGATACGAAAACAGTCGGCCGATAAACATTAATCTGAGGTCGATAACACCGTCCTTGAACGGAACAC
GAGGAGCGTACGTGATCAGCTGCATTCGCGCGCCGCGCCTTTATCGAGATTTATTTGCATACAACAAGTA
CACTGCGCCGTTGGGATTTGTGGTAACGCGCACACATGCAGAGCTGCAAGTGTGGCACATTTTGTCTGTG
CGCAAAACCTTTGAAGCCAAAAGTACGAGGTCCGTTACGGGCATGCTAGCGCACACGGACAATGGACCCG
ACAAATTCTACGCCAAGGATTTAATGATAATGTCGGGCAACGTATCCGTTCATTTTATCAATAACCTACA
AAAATGTCGCGCGCATCACAAAGACATCGACGCGCGTAGAATTCTACCCGTAAAGCGAGTTTAGTTATGA
GCCATGTGCAAAACATGACATCAGCTTTTATTTTTATAACAAATGACATCATTTCTTGATTGTGTTTTAC
ACGTAGAATTCTACTCGTAAAGCGAGTTCAGTTTTGAAAAACAAATGACATCATCTTTTTGATTGTGCTT
TACAAGTAGAATTCTACCCGTAAATCAAGTTCGGTTTTGAAAAACAAATGAGTCATATTGTATGATATCA
TATTGCAAAACAAATGACTCATCAATCGATCGTGCGTTACACGTAGAATTCTACTCGTAAAGCGAGTTTA
TGAGCCGTGTGCAAAACATGACATCATCTCGATTTGAAAAACAAATGACATCATCCACTGATCGTGCGTT
ACAAGTAGAATTCTACTCGTAAAGCCAGTTCGGTTATGAGCCGTGTGCAAAACATGACATCAGCTTATGA
CTCATACTTGATTGTGTTTTACGCGACTAGTAGGTACCTCACGTAATAAGTGTGCGTTGAATTTATTCGC
AAAAACATTGCATATTTTCGGCAAAGTAAAATTTTGTTGCATACCTTATCAAAAAATAAGTGCTGCATAC
TTTTTAGAGAAACCAAATAATTTTTTATTGCATACCCGTTTTTAATAAAATACATTGCATACCCTCTTTT
AATAAAAAATATTGCATACTTTGACGAAACAAATTTTCGTTGCATACCCAATAAAAGATTATTATATTGC
ATACCCGTTTTTAATAAAATACATTGCATACCCTCTTTTAATAAAAAATATTGCATACGTTGACGAAACA
AATTTTCGTTGCATACCCAATAAAAGATTATTATATTGCATACCTTTTCTTGCCATACCATTTAGCCGAT
CAATTCCGCGGCATACTCGGTGGCCTCCCCACCACCAACTTTTTTGCACTGCAAAAAAACACGCTTTTGC
ACGCGGGCCCATACATAGTACAAACTCTACGTTTCGTAGACTATTTTACATAAATAGTCTACACCGTTGT
ATACGCTCCAAATACACTACCACACATTGAACCTTTTTGCAGTGCAAAAAAGTACGTGTCGGCAGTCACG
TAGGCCGGCCTTATCGGGTCGCGTCCTGTCACGTACGAATCACATTATCGGTTAACTTGTTTATTGCAGC
TTATAATGGTTACAAATAAAGCAATAGCATCACAAATTTCACAAATAAAGCATTTTTTTCACTGCATTCT
AGTTGTGGTTTGTCCAAACTCATCAATGTATCTTAAAGCTTTTTGCTCACCTGTGATTGCTCCTACTCAA
ATACAAAAACATCAAATTTTCTGTCAATAAAGCATATTTATTTATATTTATTTTACAGGAAAGAATTCCT
TTTAAAGTGTATTTTAACCTATAATGAAAAACGATTAAAAAAAATACATAAAATAATTCGAAAATTTTTG
AATAGCCCAGGTTGATAAAAATTCATTTCATACGTTTTATAACTTATGCCCCTAAGTATTTTTTGACCAT
AGTGTTTCAATTCTACATTAATTTTACAGAGTAGAATGAAACGCCACCTACTCAGCCAAGAGGCGAAAAG
GTTAGCTCGCCAAGCAGAGAGGGCGCCAGTGCTCACTACTTTTTATAATTCTCAACTTCTTTTTCCAGAC
TCAGTTCGTATATATAGACCTATTTTCAATTTAACGTCGGGCGGCAGCGGCGGGAATGGGTTTTAGAGCT
AGAAATAGCAAGTTAAAATAAGGCTAGTCCGTTATCAACTTGAAAAAGTGGCACCGAGTCGGTGCTTTTT
TGCCTACCTGGAGCCTGAGAGTTGTTCAATAAAATAAAAATGTTTCGTTTTTTTGCTTTCGCCAGTATTT
ATTATTTTTCATCAATATGTATTCAATTTGGTATGTATTTAGTAATTGTAATATATAGACAATGGTTTTC
CGTTGACGTACATACATCTGACGTGTGTTTATTTAGACATAATAGTTATGTTTTCACATCTTTTTAATGT
TCGCTTAATGCGTATGCATCTCCGTTGTATGTTGTAGCGTCTGTGAAGCGTCCTACTCCTTTTTGCTCAC
CTGTGATTGCTCCTACTCAAATACAAAAACATCAAATTTTCTGTCAATAAAGCATATTTATTTATATTTA
TTTTACAGGAAAGAATTCCTTTTAAAGTGTATTTTAACCTATAATGAAAAACGATTAAAAAAAATACATA
AAATAATTCGAAAATTTTTGAATAGCCCAGGTTGATAAAAATTCATTTCATACGTTTTATAACTTATGCC
CCTAAGTATTTTTTGACCATAGTGTTTCAATTCTACATTAATTTTACAGAGTAGAATGAAACGCCACCTA
CTCAGCCAAGAGGCGAAAAGGTTAGCTCGCCAAGCAGAGAGGGCGCCAGTGCTCACTACTTTTTATAATT
CTCAACTTCTTTTTCCAGACTCAGTTCGTATATATAGACCTATTTTCAATTTAACGTCGGATTGTCAACT
ACTTGCCCCGTTTTAGAGCTAGAAATAGCAAGTTAAAATAAGGCTAGTCCGTTATCAACTTGAAAAAGTG
GCACCGAGTCGGTGCTTTTTTGCCTACCTGGAGCCTGAGAGTTGTTCAATAAAATAAAAATGTTTCGTTT
TTTTGCTTTCGCCAGTATTTATTATTTTTCATCAATATGTATTCAATTTGGTATGTATTTAGTAATTGTA
ATATATAGACAATGGTTTTCCGTTGACGTACATACATCTGACGTGTGTTTATTTAGACATAATAGTTATG
TTTTCACATCTTTTTAATGTTCGCTTAATGCGTATGCATAAGCTTGTCGACGATGTAGGTCACGGTCTCG
AAGCCGCGGTGCGGGTGCCAGGGCGTGCCCTTGGGCTCCCCGGGCGCGTACTCCACCTCACCCATCTGGT
CCATCATGATGAACGGGTCGAGGTGGCGGTAGTTGATCCCGGCGAACGCGCGGCGCACCGGGAAGCCCTC
GCCCTCGAAACCGCTGGGCGCGGTGGTCACGGTGAGCACGGGACGTGCGACGGCGTCGGCGGGTGCGGAT
ACGCGGGGCAGCGTCAGCGGGTTCTCGACGGTCACGGCGGGCATGTCGACAGATATCTATAACAAGAAAA
TATATATATAATAAGTTATCACGTAAGTAGAACATGAAATAACAATATAATTATCGTATGAGTTAAATCT
TAAAAGTCACGTAAAAGATAATCATGCGTCATTTTGACTCACGCGGTCGTTATAGTTCAAAATCAGTGAC
ACTTACCGCATTGACAAGCACGCCTCACGGGAGCTCCAAGCGGCGACTGAGATGTCCTAAATGCACAGCG
ACGGATTCGCGCTATTTAGAAAGAGAGAGCAATATTTCAAGAATGCATGCGTCAATTTTACGCAGACTAT
CTTTCTAGGGTTAATCCCTTTAGTGAGGGTTAATTTCGAGCTTGGCGTAATCATGGTCATAGCTGTTTCC
TGTGTGAAATTGTTATCCGCTCACAATTCCACACAACATACGAGCCGGAAGCATAAAGTGTAAAGCCTGG
GGTGCCTAATGAGTGAGCTAACTCACATTAATTGCGTTGCGCTCACTGCCCGCTTTCCAGTCGGGAAACC
TGTCGTGCCAGCTGCATTAATGAATCGGCCAACGCGCGGGGAGAGGCGGTTTGCGTATTGGGCGCTCTTC
CGCTTCCTCGCTCACTGACTCGCTGCGCTCGGTCGTTCGGCTGCGGCGAGCGGTATCAGCTCACTCAAAG
GCGGTAATACGGTTATCCACAGAATCAGGGGATAACGCAGGAAAGAACATGTGAGCAAAAGGCCAGCAAA
AGGCCAGGAACCGTAAAAAGGCCGCGTTGCTGGCGTTTTTCCATAGGCTCCGCCCCCCTGACGAGCATCA
CAAAAATCGACGCTCAAGTCAGAGGTGGCGAAACCCGACAGGACTATAAAGATACCAGGCGTTTCCCCCT
GGAAGCTCCCTCGTGCGCTCTCCTGTTCCGACCCTGCCGCTTACCGGATACCTGTCCGCCTTTCTCCCTT
CGGGAAGCGTGGCGCTTTCTCATAGCTCACGCTGTAGGTATCTCAGTTCGGTGTAGGTCGTTCGCTCCAA
GCTGGGCTGTGTGCACGAACCCCCCGTTCAGCCCGACCGCTGCGCCTTATCCGGTAACTATCGTCTTGAG
TCCAACCCGGTAAGACACGACTTATCGCCACTGGCAGCAGCCACTGGTAACAGGATTAGCAGAGCGAGGT
ATGTAGGCGGTGCTACAGAGTTCTTGAAGTGGTGGCCTAACTACGGCTACACTAGAAGAACAGTATTTGG
TATCTGCGCTCTGCTGAAGCCAGTTACCTTCGGAAAAAGAGTTGGTAGCTCTTGATCCGGCAAACAAACC
ACCGCTGGTAGCGGTGGTTTTTTTGTTTGCAAGCAGCAGATTACGCGCAGAAAAAAAGGATCTCAAGAAG
ATCCTTTGATCTTTTCTACGGGGTCTGACGCTCAGTGGAACGAAAACTCACGTTAAGGGATTTTGGTCAT
GAGATTATCAAAAAGGATCTTCACCTAGATCCTTTTAAATTAAAAATGAAGTTTTAAATCAATCTAAAGT
ATATATGAGTAAACTTGGTCTGACAGTTACCAATGCTTAATCAGTGAGGCACCTATCTCAGCGATCTGTC
TATTTCGTTCATCCATAGTTGCCTGACTCCCCGTCGTGTAGATAACTACGATACGGGAGGGCTTACCATC
TGGCCCCAGTGCTGCAATGATACCGCGAGACCCACGCTCACCGGCTCCAGATTTATCAGCAATAAACCAG
CCAGCCGGAAGGGCCGAGCGCAGAAGTGGTCCTGCAACTTTATCCGCCTCCATCCAGTCTATTAATTGTT
GCCGGGAAGCTAGAGTAAGTAGTTCGCCAGTTAATAGTTTGCGCAACGTTGTTGCCATTGCTACAGGCAT
CGTGGTGTCACGCTCGTCGTTTGGTATGGCTTCATTCAGCTCCGGTTCCCAACGATCAAGGCGAGTTACA
TGATCCCCCATGTTGTGCAAAAAAGCGGTTAGCTCCTTCGGTCCTCCGATCGTTGTCAGAAGTAAGTTGG
CCGCAGTGTTATCACTCATGGTTATGGCAGCACTGCATAATTCTCTTACTGTCATGCCATCCGTAAGATG
CTTTTCTGTGACTGGTGAGTACTCAACCAAGTCATTCTGAGAATAGTGTATGCGGCGACCGAGTTGCTCT
TGCCCGGCGTCAATACGGGATAATACCGCGCCACATAGCAGAACTTTAAAAGTGCTCATCATTGGAAAAC
GTTCTTCGGGGCGAAAACTCTCAAGGATCTTACCGCTGTTGAGATCCAGTTCGATGTAACCCACTCGTGC
ACCCAACTGATCTTCAGCATCTTTTACTTTCACCAGCGTTTCTGGGTGAGCAAAAACAGGAAGGCAAAAT
GCCGCAAAAAAGGGAATAAGGGCGACACGGAAATGTTGAATACTCATACTCTTCCTTTTTCAATATTATT
GAAGCATTTATCAGGGTTATTGTCTCATGAGCGGATACATATTTGAATGTATTTAGAAAAATAAACAAAT
AGGGGTTCCGCGCACATTTCCCCGAAAAGTGCCAC
