Features (pLannotate 1.2.2; 34 found; start..end, strand, type, name):
     30..458     -  rep_origin     f1 ori (sequence partly withheld): f1 bacteriophage origin of replication; arrow indicates direction of (+) strand synthesis
    463..616     -  CDS            lacZα (fragment): LacZα fragment of β-galactosidase; lacZ fragment
   1004..1389    +  protein_bind   gypsy insulator: chromatin insulator from Drosophila Su(Hw), CP190, and Mod(mdg4)67.2
   1630..1705    -  misc_RNA       gRNA scaffold: guide RNA scaffold for the Streptococcus pyogenes CRISPR/Cas9 system
   1726..2145    -  promoter       dU6-3 promoter: RNA polymerase III promoter for Drosophila U6-3 snRNA (Port et al., 2014)
   2421..2496    -  misc_RNA       gRNA scaffold: guide RNA scaffold for the Streptococcus pyogenes CRISPR/Cas9 system
   2517..2936    -  promoter       dU6-3 promoter: RNA polymerase III promoter for Drosophila U6-3 snRNA (Port et al., 2014)
   2944..3334    -  polyA_signal   hsp70 poly(A) (fragment): polyadenlyation signal from the Drosophila melanogaster hsp70Ab gene
   3575..3650    -  misc_RNA       gRNA scaffold: guide RNA scaffold for the Streptococcus pyogenes CRISPR/Cas9 system
   3671..4090    -  promoter       dU6-3 promoter: RNA polymerase III promoter for Drosophila U6-3 snRNA (Port et al., 2014)
   4083..4742    +  CDS            P74 (fragment): PIF0_NPVAC - Experimental evidence at protein level: Swiss-Prot protein existence level 1. Plays an essential role for oral infectivity of occlusion- derived virus (ODV) and functions also in host midgut attachment and fusion by binding to a specific host receptor. From Autographa californica nuclear polyhedrosis virus (AcMNPV).
   4766..5481    -  CDS            EGFP (fragment): the original enhanced GFP (Yang et al., 1996) mammalian codon-optimized
   5499..6090    -  promoter       IE1 promoter: promoter of the ie1 gene from the baculovirus Autographa californica
   6097..6115    -  enhancer       hr5 enhancer (fragment): Autographa californica hr5; baculovirus early transcription enhancer
   6198..6229    -  enhancer       hr5 enhancer (fragment): Autographa californica hr5; baculovirus early transcription enhancer
   6277..6295    -  enhancer       hr5 enhancer (fragment): Autographa californica hr5; baculovirus early transcription enhancer
   6378..6409    -  enhancer       hr5 enhancer (fragment): Autographa californica hr5; baculovirus early transcription enhancer
   6462..6538    -  enhancer       hr5 enhancer (fragment): Autographa californica hr5; baculovirus early transcription enhancer
   6586..6971    +  protein_bind   gypsy insulator: chromatin insulator from Drosophila Su(Hw), CP190, and Mod(mdg4)67.2
   6979..7227    +  promoter       OpIE-2 promoter (fragment): immediate-early gene 2 from the Orgyia pseudotsugata multicapsid nucleopolyhedrovirus; strong constitutive baculovirus promoter for insect cell expression
   7230..7351    +  polyA_signal   SV40 poly(A) signal: SV40 polyadenylation signal
   7356..7775    +  promoter       dU6-3 promoter: RNA polymerase III promoter for Drosophila U6-3 snRNA (Port et al., 2014)
   7796..7871    +  misc_RNA       gRNA scaffold: guide RNA scaffold for the Streptococcus pyogenes CRISPR/Cas9 system
   8146..8565    +  promoter       dU6-3 promoter: RNA polymerase III promoter for Drosophila U6-3 snRNA (Port et al., 2014)
   8586..8661    +  misc_RNA       gRNA scaffold: guide RNA scaffold for the Streptococcus pyogenes CRISPR/Cas9 system
   8923..8992    +  protein_bind   attB: attB site for the φC31 integrase (Groth et al., 2000) phage φC31 integrase
   9503..9521    -  promoter       T3 promoter: promoter for bacteriophage T3 RNA polymerase
   9564..9586    -  protein_bind   lac operator (fragment): The lac repressor binds to the lac operator to inhibit transcription in E. coli. This inhibition can be relieved by adding lactose or isopropyl-β-D-thiogalactopyranoside (IPTG). lac repressor encoded by lacI
   9590..9620    -  promoter       lac promoter: promoter for the E. coli lac operon
   9635..9656    -  protein_bind   CAP binding site: CAP binding activates transcription in the presence of cAMP. E. coli catabolite activator protein
   9669..9761    -  CDS            lacI (fragment): lac repressor; lacI; The lac repressor binds to the lac operator to inhibit transcription in E. coli. This inhibition can be relieved by adding lactose or isopropyl-β-D-thiogalactopyranoside (IPTG).
   9944..10532   -  rep_origin     ori: high-copy-number ColE1/pMB1/pBR322/pUC origin of replication
  10703..11563   -  CDS            AmpR: β-lactamase; bla; confers resistance to ampicillin, carbenicillin, and related antibiotics
  11564..11668   -  promoter       AmpR promoter: bla
>Addgene plasmid #183138 | 1161F | addgene full sequence | sequence record 373781 | Addgene NGS Result
CTAAATTGTAAGCGTTAATATTTTGTTAAAATTCGCGTTAAATTTTTGTTAAATCAGCTCATTTTTTAAC
CAATAGGCCGAAATCGGCAAAATCCCTTATAAATCAAAAGAATAGACCGAGATAGGGT
[37 nt withheld, positions 129-165]
AAAGAACGTGGACTCCAACGTCAAAGG
[49 nt withheld, positions 193-241]
T
[91 nt withheld, positions 243-333]
G
[124 nt withheld, positions 335-458]
CCCATTCGCCATTCAGGCTGCGCAACTGTTGGGAAGGGCGATCGGTGCGGGCCTCTTCGCTATTACGCCA
GCTGGCGAAAGGGGGATGTGCTGCAAGGCGATTAAGTTGGGTAACGCCAGGGTTTTCCCAGTCACGACGT
TGTAAAACGACGGCCAGTAGATTAACCCTAGAAAGATAATCATATTGTGACGTACGTTAAAGATAATCAT
GCGTAAAATTGACGCATGTGTTTTATCGGTCTGTATATCGAGGTTTATTTATTAATTTGAATAGATATTA
AGTTTTATTATATTTACACTTACATACTAATAATAAATTCAACAAACAATTTATTTATGTTTATTTATTT
ATTAAAAAAAAACAAAACTTTCGTTGATAGAAGCATCCTCATCACAAGATGATAATAAGTATACCATCTT
AGCTGGCTTCGGTTTATATGAGACGAGAGTAAGGGGTCCGTCAAAACAAAACATCGATGTTCCCACTGGC
CTGGAGCGACTGTTTTTCAGTACTTCCGGTATCTCGCGTTTGTTTGCCTGCAGGTCACGTAATAAGTGTG
CGTTGAATTTATTCGCAAAAACATTGCATATTTTCGGCAAAGTAAAATTTTGTTGCATACCTTATCAAAA
AATAAGTGCTGCATACTTTTTAGAGAAACCAAATAATTTTTTATTGCATACCCGTTTTTAATAAAATACA
TTGCATACCCTCTTTTAATAAAAAATATTGCATACTTTGACGAAACAAATTTTCGTTGCATACCCAATAA
AAGATTATTATATTGCATACCCGTTTTTAATAAAATACATTGCATACCCTCTTTTAATAAAAAATATTGC
ATACGTTGACGAAACAAATTTTCGTTGCATACCCAATAAAAGATTATTATATTGCATACCTTTTCTTGCC
ATACCATTTAGCCGATCAATTGCGCGTATGCATACGCATTAAGCGAACATTAAAAAGATGTGAAAACATA
ACTATTATGTCTAAATAAACACACGTCAGATGTATGTACGTCAACGGAAAACCATTGTCTATATATTACA
ATTACTAAATACATACCAAATTGAATACATATTGATGAAAAATAATAAATACTGGCGAAAGCAAAAAAAC
GAAACATTTTTATTTTATTGAACAACTCTCAGGCTCCAGGTAGGCAAAAAAGCACCGACTCGGTGCCACT
TTTTCAAGTTGATAACGGACTAGCCTTATTTTAACTTGCTATTTCTAGCTCTAAAACCCGATCTGGTTAC
CGCATTGCGACGTTAAATTGAAAATAGGTCTATATATACGAACTGAGTCTGGAAAAAGAAGTTGAGAATT
ATAAAAAGTAGTGAGCACTGGCGCCCTCTCTGCTTGGCGAGCTAACCTTTTCGCCTCTTGGCTGAGTAGG
TGGCGTTTCATTCTACTCTGTAAAATTAATGTAGAATTGAAACACTATGGTCAAAAAATACTTAGGGGCA
TAAGTTATAAAACGTATGAAATGAATTTTTATCAACCTGGGCTATTCAAAAATTTTCGAATTATTTTATG
TATTTTTTTTAATCGTTTTTCATTATAGGTTAAAATACACTTTAAAAGGAATTCTTTCCTGTAAAATAAA
TATAAATAAATATGCTTTATTGACAGAAAATTTGATGTTTTTGTATTTGAGTAGGAGCAATCACAGGTGA
GCAAAAAGTGTATCACTGACAGCTCGACTCTCTACGATATCTAAGCTGATGCATACGCATTAAGCGAACA
TTAAAAAGATGTGAAAACATAACTATTATGTCTAAATAAACACACGTCAGATGTATGTACGTCAACGGAA
AACCATTGTCTATATATTACAATTACTAAATACATACCAAATTGAATACATATTGATGAAAAATAATAAA
TACTGGCGAAAGCAAAAAAACGAAACATTTTTATTTTATTGAACAACTCTCAGGCTCCAGGTAGGCAAAA
AAGCACCGACTCGGTGCCACTTTTTCAAGTTGATAACGGACTAGCCTTATTTTAACTTGCTATTTCTAGC
TCTAAAACTTCCGGAGCCGGTACCGCCACGACGTTAAATTGAAAATAGGTCTATATATACGAACTGAGTC
TGGAAAAAGAAGTTGAGAATTATAAAAAGTAGTGAGCACTGGCGCCCTCTCTGCTTGGCGAGCTAACCTT
TTCGCCTCTTGGCTGAGTAGGTGGCGTTTCATTCTACTCTGTAAAATTAATGTAGAATTGAAACACTATG
GTCAAAAAATACTTAGGGGCATAAGTTATAAAACGTATGAAATGAATTTTTATCAACCTGGGCTATTCAA
AAATTTTCGAATTATTTTATGTATTTTTTTTAATCGTTTTTCATTATAGGTTAAAATACACTTTAAAAGG
AATTCTTTCCTGTAAAATAAATATAAATAAATATGCTTTATTGACAGAAAATTTGATGTTTTTGTATTTG
AGTAGGAGCAATCACAGGTGAGCAAAAAGGCGCGCCTCCTGACCGTCCATCGCAATAAAATGAGCCATTA
TGAGATCGAAAGGGTCTACGAAAATCCGTTCGGAAAAAATCAGAAAATCATCAAAGCCGAATATAATTAA
AATGTATTACTAGCTAAAGAAATCATCACTAATATAGAATGTAGAATGAACCCATGTATATTAGATACTA
ATTGTATCGTAAGACTTTCAAAAGTCTACAAGACATTAAATGACAAGTTGACTTTAAATTTCAAATAAAT
AATTTATTTTTTCTATAAGCAATAACATTTTTGCTAAATTAAGACTTGGTAATTAGGTAATACTATTGTT
GTTCTATGGAATATTCGATCGAAACATTCTTATCAGTCTCAAAAACTTAAAACAAACTTATAATATAACC
CATATGCCTAGGATGCATACGCATTAAGCGAACATTAAAAAGATGTGAAAACATAACTATTATGTCTAAA
TAAACACACGTCAGATGTATGTACGTCAACGGAAAACCATTGTCTATATATTACAATTACTAAATACATA
CCAAATTGAATACATATTGATGAAAAATAATAAATACTGGCGAAAGCAAAAAAACGAAACATTTTTATTT
TATTGAACAACTCTCAGGCTCCAGGTAGGCAAAAAAGCACCGACTCGGTGCCACTTTTTCAAGTTGATAA
CGGACTAGCCTTATTTTAACTTGCTATTTCTAGCTCTAAAACACATCTTTAGACCCCGAGGCCGACGTTA
AATTGAAAATAGGTCTATATATACGAACTGAGTCTGGAAAAAGAAGTTGAGAATTATAAAAAGTAGTGAG
CACTGGCGCCCTCTCTGCTTGGCGAGCTAACCTTTTCGCCTCTTGGCTGAGTAGGTGGCGTTTCATTCTA
CTCTGTAAAATTAATGTAGAATTGAAACACTATGGTCAAAAAATACTTAGGGGCATAAGTTATAAAACGT
ATGAAATGAATTTTTATCAACCTGGGCTATTCAAAAATTTTCGAATTATTTTATGTATTTTTTTTAATCG
TTTTTCATTATAGGTTAAAATACACTTTAAAAGGAATTCTTTCCTGTAAAATAAATATAAATAAATATGC
TTTATTGACAGAAAATTTGATGTTTTTGTATTTGAGTAGGAGCAATCACAGGTGAGCAAAAACCTAGGTC
GAATCGCTATCCAAGCCAGCTCCATTGTCGGCATCGTGCTCATTCTATTGACGCTGGCAGATTTGGTTTT
GGCGCTATGGGACCCGTTCGGTTACAACAACATGTTTCCGCGCGAGTTTCCCGACGACATGTCGCGCACG
TTCCTGACTGCGTACTTTGAGAGTTTCGACAACACCACGTCCAGAGAAATCATAGAGTTTATGCCCGAGT
TCTTTTCGGAAATGGTCGAAACGGACGATGACGCCACGTTTGAATCTCTATTTCATTTATTAGATTATGT
GGCATCTTTAGAAGTTAATTCCGACGGCCAAATGTTAAACTTGGAGGAGGGTGATGAAATTGAGGATTTT
GACGAATCTACTTTGGTGGGGCAAGCGTTAGCCACTAGCTCGCTATACACTCGCATGGAGTTTATGCAGT
ACACGTTTAGGCAAAACACACTATTGTCTATGAACAAAGAAAACAACAATTTTAATCAAATAATCATGGG
TTTATTTGCAACAAACACAATTGTGGCGTTTACAGCATTTGTTATACACACAGAACTCATATTTTTTATA
TTTTTCGTAATCTTCCTAATGATCACATTTTATTACATAATCAAAGAATCGTACGAATATTATAAAACAA
TTGATTTGTTATTTTAAAAACGATTCATGGATCCCTATTACTTGTACAGCTCGTCCATGCCGAGAGTGAT
CCCGGCGGCGGTCACGAACTCCAGCAGGACCATGTGATCGCGCTTCTCGTTGGGGTCTTTGCTCAGGGCG
GACTGGGTGCTCAGGTAGTGGTTGTCGGGCAGCAGCACGGGGCCGTCGCCGATGGGGGTGTTCTGCTGGT
AGTGGTCGGCGAGCTGCACGCTGCCGTCCTCGATGTTGTGGCGGATCTTGAAGTTCACCTTGATGCCGTT
CTTCTGCTTGTCGGCCATGATATAGACGTTGTGGCTGTTGTAGTTGTACTCCAGCTTGTGCCCCAGGATG
TTGCCGTCCTCCTTGAAGTCGATGCCCTTCAGCTCGATGCGGTTCACCAGGGTGTCGCCCTCGAACTTCA
CCTCGGCGCGGGTCTTGTAGTTGCCGTCGTCCTTGAAGAAGATGGTGCGCTCCTGGACGTAGCCTTCGGG
CATGGCGGACTTGAAGAAGTCGTGCTGCTTCATGTGGTCGGGGTAGCGGCTGAAGCACTGCACGCCGTAG
GTCAGGGTGGTCACGAGGGTGGGCCAGGGCACGGGCAGCTTGCCGGTGGTGCAGATGAACTTCAGGGTCA
GCTTGCCGTAGGTGGCATCGCCCTCGCCCTCGCCGGACACGCTGAACTTGTGGCCGTTTACGTCGCCGTC
CAGCTCGACCAGGATGGGCACCACCCCGGTGAACAGCTCCTCGCCCTTGCTCATTTTGTTAATTAAGTCA
CTTGGTTGTTCACGATCTTGTCGCCGCCAGTGTCAACTTGCAACTGAAACAATATCCAACATGAACGTCA
ATTTATACTGCCCTAATGGCGAACACGATAACAATATTTCTTTTATTATGCCCTCTAAAACCAACGCGGT
TATCGTTTATTTATTCAAATTAGATATAGAACATCCGCCGACATACAATGTTAATGCAAAAACGCGTTTG
GTGAGCGGATACGAAAACAGTCGGCCGATAAACATTAATCTGAGGTCGATAACACCGTCCTTGAACGGAA
CACGAGGAGCGTACGTGATCAGCTGCATTCGCGCGCCGCGCCTTTATCGAGATTTATTTGCATACAACAA
GTACACTGCGCCGTTGGGATTTGTGGTAACGCGCACACATGCAGAGCTGCAAGTGTGGCACATTTTGTCT
GTGCGCAAAACCTTTGAAGCCAAAAGTACGAGGTCCGTTACGGGCATGCTAGCGCACACGGACAATGGAC
CCGACAAATTCTACGCCAAGGATTTAATGATAATGTCGGGCAACGTATCCGTTCATTTTATCAATAACCT
ACAAAAATGTCGCGCGCATCACAAAGACATCGACGCGCGTAGAATTCTACCCGTAAAGCGAGTTTAGTTA
TGAGCCATGTGCAAAACATGACATCAGCTTTTATTTTTATAACAAATGACATCATTTCTTGATTGTGTTT
TACACGTAGAATTCTACTCGTAAAGCGAGTTCAGTTTTGAAAAACAAATGACATCATCTTTTTGATTGTG
CTTTACAAGTAGAATTCTACCCGTAAATCAAGTTCGGTTTTGAAAAACAAATGAGTCATATTGTATGATA
TCATATTGCAAAACAAATGACTCATCAATCGATCGTGCGTTACACGTAGAATTCTACTCGTAAAGCGAGT
TTATGAGCCGTGTGCAAAACATGACATCAKMTYATRWYKCAWAMYWRATKRCKCATCAATCGATCGTGCG
TTACACGTAGAATTCTACTCGTAAAGCGAGTTTATGAGCCGTGTGCAAAACATGACATCAGCTTATGACT
CATACTTGATTGTGTTTTACGCGACTAGTAGGTACCTCACGTAATAAGTGTGCGTTGAATTTATTCGCAA
AAACATTGCATATTTTCGGCAAAGTAAAATTTTGTTGCATACCTTATCAAAAAATAAGTGCTGCATACTT
TTTAGAGAAACCAAATAATTTTTTATTGCATACCCGTTTTTAATAAAATACATTGCATACCCTCTTTTAA
TAAAAAATATTGCATACTTTGACGAAACAAATTTTCGTTGCATACCCAATAAAAGATTATTATATTGCAT
ACCCGTTTTTAATAAAATACATTGCATACCCTCTTTTAATAAAAAATATTGCATACGTTGACGAAACAAA
TTTTCGTTGCATACCCAATAAAAGATTATTATATTGCATACCTTTTCTTGCCATACCATTTAGCCGATCA
ATTCCGCGGCATACTCGGTGGCCTCCCCACCACCAACTTTTTTGCACTGCAAAAAAACACGCTTTTGCAC
GCGGGCCCATACATAGTACAAACTCTACGTTTCGTAGACTATTTTACATAAATAGTCTACACCGTTGTAT
ACGCTCCAAATACACTACCACACATTGAACCTTTTTGCAGTGCAAAAAAGTACGTGTCGGCAGTCACGTA
GGCCGGCCTTATCGGGTCGCGTCCTGTCACGTACGAATCACATTATCGGTTAACTTGTTTATTGCAGCTT
ATAATGGTTACAAATAAAGCAATAGCATCACAAATTTCACAAATAAAGCATTTTTTTCACTGCATTCTAG
TTGTGGTTTGTCCAAACTCATCAATGTATCTTAAAGCTTTTTGCTCACCTGTGATTGCTCCTACTCAAAT
ACAAAAACATCAAATTTTCTGTCAATAAAGCATATTTATTTATATTTATTTTACAGGAAAGAATTCCTTT
TAAAGTGTATTTTAACCTATAATGAAAAACGATTAAAAAAAATACATAAAATAATTCGAAAATTTTTGAA
TAGCCCAGGTTGATAAAAATTCATTTCATACGTTTTATAACTTATGCCCCTAAGTATTTTTTGACCATAG
TGTTTCAATTCTACATTAATTTTACAGAGTAGAATGAAACGCCACCTACTCAGCCAAGAGGCGAAAAGGT
TAGCTCGCCAAGCAGAGAGGGCGCCAGTGCTCACTACTTTTTATAATTCTCAACTTCTTTTTCCAGACTC
AGTTCGTATATATAGACCTATTTTCAATTTAACGTCGGGCGGCAGCGGCGGGAATGGGTTTTAGAGCTAG
AAATAGCAAGTTAAAATAAGGCTAGTCCGTTATCAACTTGAAAAAGTGGCACCGAGTCGGTGCTTTTTTG
CCTACCTGGAGCCTGAGAGTTGTTCAATAAAATAAAAATGTTTCGTTTTTTTGCTTTCGCCAGTATTTAT
TATTTTTCATCAATATGTATTCAATTTGGTATGTATTTAGTAATTGTAATATATAGACAATGGTTTTCCG
TTGACGTACATACATCTGACGTGTGTTTATTTAGACATAATAGTTATGTTTTCACATCTTTTTAATGTTC
GCTTAATGCGTATGCATCTCCGTTGTATGTTGTAGCGTCTGTGAAGCGTCCTACTCCTTTTTGCTCACCT
GTGATTGCTCCTACTCAAATACAAAAACATCAAATTTTCTGTCAATAAAGCATATTTATTTATATTTATT
TTACAGGAAAGAATTCCTTTTAAAGTGTATTTTAACCTATAATGAAAAACGATTAAAAAAAATACATAAA
ATAATTCGAAAATTTTTGAATAGCCCAGGTTGATAAAAATTCATTTCATACGTTTTATAACTTATGCCCC
TAAGTATTTTTTGACCATAGTGTTTCAATTCTACATTAATTTTACAGAGTAGAATGAAACGCCACCTACT
CAGCCAAGAGGCGAAAAGGTTAGCTCGCCAAGCAGAGAGGGCGCCAGTGCTCACTACTTTTTATAATTCT
CAACTTCTTTTTCCAGACTCAGTTCGTATATATAGACCTATTTTCAATTTAACGTCGGATTGTCAACTAC
TTGCCCCGTTTTAGAGCTAGAAATAGCAAGTTAAAATAAGGCTAGTCCGTTATCAACTTGAAAAAGTGGC
ACCGAGTCGGTGCTTTTTTGCCTACCTGGAGCCTGAGAGTTGTTCAATAAAATAAAAATGTTTCGTTTTT
TTGCTTTCGCCAGTATTTATTATTTTTCATCAATATGTATTCAATTTGGTATGTATTTAGTAATTGTAAT
ATATAGACAATGGTTTTCCGTTGACGTACATACATCTGACGTGTGTTTATTTAGACATAATAGTTATGTT
TTCACATCTTTTTAATGTTCGCTTAATGCGTATGCATAAGCTTGTCGACGATGTAGGTCACGGTCTCGAA
GCCGCGGTGCGGGTGCCAGGGCGTGCCCTTGGGCTCCCCGGGCGCGTACTCCACCTCACCCATCTGGTCC
ATCATGATGAACGGGTCGAGGTGGCGGTAGTTGATCCCGGCGAACGCGCGGCGCACCGGGAAGCCCTCGC
CCTCGAAACCGCTGGGCGCGGTGGTCACGGTGAGCACGGGACGTGCGACGGCGTCGGCGGGTGCGGATAC
GCGGGGCAGCGTCAGCGGGTTCTCGACGGTCACGGCGGGCATGTCGACAGATATCTATAACAAGAAAATA
TATATATAATAAGTTATCACGTAAGTAGAACATGAAATAACAATATAATTATCGTATGAGTTAAATCTTA
AAAGTCACGTAAAAGATAATCATGCGTCATTTTGACTCACGCGGTCGTTATAGTTCAAAATCAGTGACAC
TTACCGCATTGACAAGCACGCCTCACGGGAGCTCCAAGCGGCGACTGAGATGTCCTAAATGCACAGCGAC
GGATTCGCGCTATTTAGAAAGAGAGAGCAATATTTCAAGAATGCATGCGTCAATTTTACGCAGACTATCT
TTCTAGGGTTAATCCCTTTAGTGAGGGTTAATTTCGAGCTTGGCGTAATCATGGTCATAGCTGTTTCCTG
TGTGAAATTGTTATCCGCTCACAATTCCACACAACATACGAGCCGGAAGCATAAAGTGTAAAGCCTGGGG
TGCCTAATGAGTGAGCTAACTCACATTAATTGCGTTGCGCTCACTGCCCGCTTTCCAGTCGGGAAACCTG
TCGTGCCAGCTGCATTAATGAATCGGCCAACGCGCGGGGAGAGGCGGTTTGCGTATTGGGCGCTCTTCCG
CTTCCTCGCTCACTGACTCGCTGCGCTCGGTCGTTCGGCTGCGGCGAGCGGTATCAGCTCACTCAAAGGC
GGTAATACGGTTATCCACAGAATCAGGGGATAACGCAGGAAAGAACATGTGAGCAAAAGGCCAGCAAAAG
GCCAGGAACCGTAAAAAGGCCGCGTTGCTGGCGTTTTTCCATAGGCTCCGCCCCCCTGACGAGCATCACA
AAAATCGACGCTCAAGTCAGAGGTGGCGAAACCCGACAGGACTATAAAGATACCAGGCGTTTCCCCCTGG
AAGCTCCCTCGTGCGCTCTCCTGTTCCGACCCTGCCGCTTACCGGATACCTGTCCGCCTTTCTCCCTTCG
GGAAGCGTGGCGCTTTCTCATAGCTCACGCTGTAGGTATCTCAGTTCGGTGTAGGTCGTTCGCTCCAAGC
TGGGCTGTGTGCACGAACCCCCCGTTCAGCCCGACCGCTGCGCCTTATCCGGTAACTATCGTCTTGAGTC
CAACCCGGTAAGACACGACTTATCGCCACTGGCAGCAGCCACTGGTAACAGGATTAGCAGAGCGAGGTAT
GTAGGCGGTGCTACAGAGTTCTTGAAGTGGTGGCCTAACTACGGCTACACTAGAAGAACAGTATTTGGTA
TCTGCGCTCTGCTGAAGCCAGTTACCTTCGGAAAAAGAGTTGGTAGCTCTTGATCCGGCAAACAAACCAC
CGCTGGTAGCGGTGGTTTTTTTGTTTGCAAGCAGCAGATTACGCGCAGAAAAAAAGGATCTCAAGAAGAT
CCTTTGATCTTTTCTACGGGGTCTGACGCTCAGTGGAACGAAAACTCACGTTAAGGGATTTTGGTCATGA
GATTATCAAAAAGGATCTTCACCTAGATCCTTTTAAATTAAAAATGAAGTTTTAAATCAATCTAAAGTAT
ATATGAGTAAACTTGGTCTGACAGTTACCAATGCTTAATCAGTGAGGCACCTATCTCAGCGATCTGTCTA
TTTCGTTCATCCATAGTTGCCTGACTCCCCGTCGTGTAGATAACTACGATACGGGAGGGCTTACCATCTG
GCCCCAGTGCTGCAATGATACCGCGAGACCCACGCTCACCGGCTCCAGATTTATCAGCAATAAACCAGCC
AGCCGGAAGGGCCGAGCGCAGAAGTGGTCCTGCAACTTTATCCGCCTCCATCCAGTCTATTAATTGTTGC
CGGGAAGCTAGAGTAAGTAGTTCGCCAGTTAATAGTTTGCGCAACGTTGTTGCCATTGCTACAGGCATCG
TGGTGTCACGCTCGTCGTTTGGTATGGCTTCATTCAGCTCCGGTTCCCAACGATCAAGGCGAGTTACATG
ATCCCCCATGTTGTGCAAAAAAGCGGTTAGCTCCTTCGGTCCTCCGATCGTTGTCAGAAGTAAGTTGGCC
GCAGTGTTATCACTCATGGTTATGGCAGCACTGCATAATTCTCTTACTGTCATGCCATCCGTAAGATGCT
TTTCTGTGACTGGTGAGTACTCAACCAAGTCATTCTGAGAATAGTGTATGCGGCGACCGAGTTGCTCTTG
CCCGGCGTCAATACGGGATAATACCGCGCCACATAGCAGAACTTTAAAAGTGCTCATCATTGGAAAACGT
TCTTCGGGGCGAAAACTCTCAAGGATCTTACCGCTGTTGAGATCCAGTTCGATGTAACCCACTCGTGCAC
CCAACTGATCTTCAGCATCTTTTACTTTCACCAGCGTTTCTGGGTGAGCAAAAACAGGAAGGCAAAATGC
CGCAAAAAAGGGAATAAGGGCGACACGGAAATGTTGAATACTCATACTCTTCCTTTTTCAATATTATTGA
AGCATTTATCAGGGTTATTGTCTCATGAGCGGATACATATTTGAATGTATTTAGAAAAATAAACAAATAG
GGGTTCCGCGCACATTTCCCCGAAAAGTGCCAC
